>Addgene plasmid #188833 | Portal_HHV8 | addgene full sequence | sequence record 369667 | Addgene NGS Result
TGAGCTGATACCGCTCGCCGCAGCCGAACGACCGAGCGCAGCGAGTCAGTGAGCGAGGAAGCGGAAGAGC
GCCTGATGCGGTATTTTCTCCTTACGCATCTGTGCGGTATTTCACACCGCATATGGTGCACTCTCAGTAC
AATCTGCTCTGATGCCGCATAGTTAAGCCAGTATACACTCCGCTATCGCTACGTGACTGGGTCATGGCTG
CGCCCCGACACCCGCCAACACCCGCTGACGCGCCCTGACGGGCTTGTCTGCTCCCGGCATCCGCTTACAG
ACAAGCTGTGACCGTCTCCGGGAGCTGCATGTGTCAGAGGTTTTCACCGTCATCACCGAAACGCGCGAGG
CAGCAGATCAATTCGCGCGCGAAGGCGAAGCGGCATGCATAATGTGCCTGTCAAATGGACGAAGCAGGGA
TTCTGCAAACCCTATGCTACTCCGTCAAGCCGTCAATTGTCTGATTCGTTACCAATTATGACAACTTGAC
GGCTACATCATTCACTTTTTCTTCACAACCGGCACGGAACTCGCTCGGGCTGGCCCCGGTGCATTTTTTA
AATACCCGCGAGAAATAGAGTTGATCGTCAAAACCAACATTGCGACCGACGGTGGCGATAGGCATCCGGG
TGGTGCTCAAAAGCAGCTTCGCCTGGCTGATACGTTGGTCCTCGCGCCAGCTTAAGACGCTAATCCCTAA
CTGCTGGCGGAAAAGATGTGACAGACGCGACGGCGACAAGCAAACATGCTGTGCGACGCTGGCGATATCA
AAATTGCTGTCTGCCAGGTGATCGCTGATGTACTGACAAGCCTCGCGTACCCGATTATCCATCGGTGGAT
GGAGCGACTCGTTAATCGCTTCCATGCGCCGCAGTAACAATTGCTCAAGCAGATTTATCGCCAGCAGCTC
CGAATAGCGCCCTTCCCCTTGCCCGGCGTTAATGATTTGCCCAAACAGGTCGCTGAAATGCGGCTGGTGC
GCTTCATCCGGGCGAAAGAACCCCGTATTGGCAAATATTGACGGCCAGTTAAGCCATTCATGCCAGTAGG
CGCGCGGACGAAAGTAAACCCACTGGTGATACCATTCGCGAGCCTCCGGATGACGACCGTAGTGATGAAT
CTCTCCTGGCGGGAACAGCAAAATATCACCCGGTCGGCAAACAAATTCTCGTCCCTGATTTTTCACCACC
CCCTGACCGCGAATGGTGAGATTGAGAATATAACCTTTCATTCCCAGCGGTCGGTCGATAAAAAAATCGA
GATAACCGTTGGCCTCAATCGGCGTTAAACCCGCCACCAGATGGGCATTAAACGAGTATCCCGGCAGCAG
GGGATCATTTTGCGCTTCAGCCATACTTTTCATACTCCCGCCATTCAGAGAAGAAACCAATTGTCCATAT
TGCATCAGACATTGCCGTCACTGCGTCTTTTACTGGCTCTTCTCGCTAACCAAACCGGTAACCCCGCTTA
TTAAAAGCATTCTGTAACAAAGCGGGACCAAAGCCATGACAAAAACGCGTAACAAAAGTGTCTATAATCA
CGGCAGAAAAGTCCACATTGATTATTTGCACGGCGTCACACTTTGCTATGCCATAGCATTTTTATCCATA
AGATTAGCGGATCCTACCTGACGCTTTTTATCGCAACTCTCTACTGTTTCTCCATACCCGTTTTTTGGGC
TAACAGGAGGAATTAACCATGCTGCGTATGAACCCGGGTCTGGGCAGCAGCATCAGCGTTCACCCGAGCG
AACTGAGCATCAGCCTGTTCGAGATTCTGCAGGGCAAGTACAGCTATGTTCGTGGTCAGACCCTGCACTG
CAGCCTGCGTAACCCGGGCGTGTTCTTTCGTCAACTGTTTATTCACCTGTACAAAAACGCGCTGGCGAAC
TGCAGCTATGATCACGTGCTGAGCGACTGGCGTACCTACGAGAGCAGCGCGAAGACCCGTTGGCCGGAGA
AAGAAGCGCAATGGGGTAGCTATCGTCGTAGCACCTTCGATAGCTGGGCGCAGACCATGCGTATGACCCT
GGACCACCTGCTGCTGAACGCGATCAACCGTGTTCTGTACGCGAAGACCCAGCTGAGCTACGAACGTTAT
GTGGATTGGGTGGTTACCGTTGGTATGGTGCCGGTGGTTAAGCACACCCCGGATCACAAACTGGTTAACA
GCATCCAGGAACAACTGATGAAGGACTGCCAACGTCTGGCGAGCGGCGAGAAAACCATCGGTCGTATTCT
GACCAGCGTTACCCAGGAAATTAGCAACCTGGTTAGCAGCCTGAGCGCGCTGTACATCCCGGGCTATAGC
GAGGTTTCTATTGACTACGATTGCGTTAAAAACACCTTCGTGGGTCTGTATAAGCAGAAACGTGTGCACG
TTGAAGTGATCACCATGCCGGCGATTCTGGCGGGCCGTGTGATCTTTGACAGCCCGATTCAACGTATGTA
CACCAGCATCATGAGCTGCCACCGTACCGCGGAGCATGCGAAGCTGTGCCAGCTGCTGAACACCGCGCCG
ACCAAAGCGCTGGTTGGTAGCGCGTGCAACAACGTGTATAAGGATATTATGACCCACCTGGAACAGGCGA
GCCAACGTACCGACCCGAAACGTGAACTGCTGAACCTGCTGATGAAGCTGGCGGAGAACAAAACCGTTAG
CGGCGTGACCGACGTGGTTGAGGATTTCGTTACCGACGTGAGCCAGAACATCGTTGATAAGAACAAACTG
TTTGGTACCGGCCAGGAAACCACCACCCAAGGTCTGCGTCGTCAAGTTAGCAACAGCGTGTTCAAGTGCC
TGACCAACCAGATCAACGAGCAATTTGACACCATTACCCAACTGGAGAAAGAACGTGAGCTGTGCATGAA
GCGTCTGAAATGCATTGAAACCCAGCTGAGCCACCAGCAACCGGGTGATGCGAAAGGTCCGGGCAGCGTG
AACCTGCTGACCGCGAACACCTTCCAAAGCCTGGGCCGTCTGCAAGACCCGAGCCTGCAGCTGACCAGCA
GCCACATCCCGAGCGGTAGCGCGGTTCTGAACAGCTTCTTTAGCAGCTACATTCCGCCGGTGCGTGAGAG
CATGAAGGATCTGACCAACCTGTGGGAAAGCGAGATGTTTCAGACCTATAAACTGGCGCCGGTGGTTGAT
AACCAGGGCCAACGTCTGAGCGTTACCTACAGCCAAGACACCATCAGCATTCTGCTGGGTCCGTTCACCT
ATGTTATCGCGGACCTGCTGCAGATGGAACTGATTAGCCACAGCTTTGTGAGCAGCAGCCTGCAAGACAT
CGCGGCGTACCTGTATCAGACCAGCCGTCTGTTCGTTTACATTACCGACGTGGGCCAGAAGTATTGCCTG
GTTACCCCGCCGTTTGAAAACGTGCCGGGTAAAGGCCCGGGCGAGACCGATTGGAGCGCGAACGAATATA
GCTGCCCGGAGGACAGCCGTGTTCGTCGTGGTCTGAGCCGTATCCCGCCGCCGTGCGGCGCTCCGCCGTG
CCCGGGTAGCGCGTAATGCCAGGCATCAAATTAAGCAGAAGGCCATCCTGACGGATGGCCTTTTTGCGTT
TCTACAAACTCTTTTGTTTATTTTTCTAAATACATTCAAATATGTATCCGCTCATGAGACAATAACCCTG
ATAAATGCTTCAATAATATTGAAAAAGGAAGAGTATGAGTATTCAACATTTCCGTGTCGCCCTTATTCCC
TTTTTTGCGGCATTTTGCCTTCCTGTTTTTGCTCACCCAGAAACGCTGGTGAAAGTAAAAGATGCTGAAG
ATCAGTTGGGTGCACGAGTGGGTTACATCGAACTGGATCTCAACAGCGGTAAGATCCTTGAGAGTTTTCG
CCCCGAAGAACGTTTTCCAATGATGAGCACTTTTAAAGTTCTGCTATGTGGCGCGGTATTATCCCGTGTT
GACGCCGGGCAAGAGCAACTCGGTCGCCGCATACACTATTCTCAGAATGACTTGGTTGAGTACTCACCAG
TCACAGAAAAGCATCTTACGGATGGCATGACAGTAAGAGAATTATGCAGTGCTGCCATAACCATGAGTGA
TAACACTGCGGCCAACTTACTTCTGACAACGATCGGAGGACCGAAGGAGCTAACCGCTTTTTTGCACAAC
ATGGGGGATCATGTAACTCGCCTTGATCGTTGGGAACCGGAGCTGAATGAAGCCATACCAAACGACGAGC
GTGACACCACGATGCCTGTAGCAATGGCAACAACGTTGCGCAAACTATTAACTGGCGAACTACTTACTCT
AGCTTCCCGGCAACAATTAATAGACTGGATGGAGGCGGATAAAGTTGCAGGACCACTTCTGCGCTCGGCC
CTTCCGGCTGGCTGGTTTATTGCTGATAAATCTGGAGCCGGTGAGCGTGGGTCTCGCGGTATCATTGCAG
CACTGGGGCCAGATGGTAAGCCCTCCCGTATCGTAGTTATCTACACGACGGGGAGTCAGGCAACTATGGA
TGAACGAAATAGACAGATCGCTGAGATAGGTGCCTCACTGATTAAGCATTGGTAACTGTCAGACCAAGTT
TACTCATATATACTTTAGATTGATTTAAAACTTCATTTTTAATTTAAAAGGATCTAGGTGAAGATCCTTT
TTGATAATCTCATGACCAAAATCCCTTAACGTGAGTTTTCGTTCCACTGAGCGTCAGACCCCGTAGAAAA
GATCAAAGGATCTTCTTGAGATCCTTTTTTTCTGCGCGTAATCTGCTGCTTGCAAACAAAAAAACCACCG
CTACCAGCGGTGGTTTGTTTGCCGGATCAAGAGCTACCAACTCTTTTTCCGAAGGTAACTGGCTTCAGCA
GAGCGCAGATACCAAATACTGTCCTTCTAGTGTAGCCGTAGTTAGGCCACCACTTCAAGAACTCTGTAGC
ACCGCCTACATACCTCGCTCTGCTAATCCTGTTACCAGTGGCTGCTGCCAGTGGCGATAAGTCGTGTCTT
ACCGGGTTGGACTCAAGACGATAGTTACCGGATAAGGCGCAGCGGTCGGGCTGAACGGGGGGTTCGTGCA
CACAGCCCAGCTTGGAGCGAACGACCTACACCGAACTGAGATACCTACAGCGTGAGCTATGAGAAAGCGC
CACGCTTCCCGAAGGGAGAAAGGCGGACAGGTATCCGGTAAGCGGCAGGGTCGGAACAGGAGAGCGCACG
AGGGAGCTTCCAGGGGGAAACGCCTGGTATCTTTATAGTCCTGTCGGGTTTCGCCACCTCTGACTTGAGC
GTCGATTTTTGTGATGCTCGTCAGGGGGGCGGAGCCTATGGAAAAACGCCAGCAACGCGGCCTTTTTACG
GTTCCTGGCCTTTTGCTGGCCTTTTGCTCACATGTTCTTTCCTGCGTTATCCCCTGATTCTGTGGATAAC
CGTATTACCGCCTTTGAG
Features (pLannotate 1.2.2; 10 found; start..end, strand, type, name):
      1..67      +  rep_origin     RSF ori (fragment): Plasmids containing the RSF 1030 origin of replication can be propagated in E. coli cells that contain additional plasmids with compatible origins.
     72..212     -  misc_feature   bom: basis of mobility region from pBR322
    314..354     -  CDS            rop (fragment): Rop protein, which maintains plasmids at low copy number; rop
    476..1354    -  CDS            araC: L-arabinose regulatory protein; araC
   1381..1665    +  promoter       araBAD promoter: araBAD; promoter of the L-arabinose operon of E. coli; the araC regulatory gene is transcribed in the opposite direction (Guzman et al., 1995)
   1699..3513    +  CDS            ORF43: PORTL_HHV8P - Experimental evidence at protein level: Swiss-Prot protein existence level 1. Forms a portal in the viral capsid through which viral DNA is translocated during DNA packaging. Assembles as a dodecamer at a single fivefold axe of the T=16 icosahedric capsid. Binds to the molecular motor that translocates the viral DNA, termed terminase. From Human herpesvirus 8 type P (isolate GK18) (HHV-8) (Kaposi's sarcoma-associated herpesvirus).
   3537..3564    +  terminator     rrnB T2 terminator: transcription terminator T2 from the E. coli rrnB gene
   3583..3674    +  promoter       AmpR promoter: bla
   3675..4535    +  CDS            AmpR: β-lactamase; bla; confers resistance to ampicillin, carbenicillin, and related antibiotics
   4706..5294    +  rep_origin     ori: high-copy-number ColE1/pMB1/pBR322/pUC origin of replication
