[The description below was written by a language model from this plasmid's Addgene catalogue record and pLannotate feature annotations shown in this document.]
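Description:
Portal_HHV8 is a 5,408 bp bacterial expression plasmid built on a pBAD backbone, carrying the portal protein gene of human herpesvirus 8 (Kaposi's sarcoma-associated herpesvirus). It is propagated in E. coli as a high-copy plasmid through a ColE1/pMB1-type origin and is selected with ampicillin via a β-lactamase gene driven by its own promoter. The annotation also picks up pBR322-derived remnants, namely the bom mobility region and a short rop fragment. A small fragment was matched to an RSF origin, but at this length it is unlikely to be a functional second replicon.

The payload is an approximately 1.8 kb open reading frame, inserted by Gibson assembly, that matches ORF43 of HHV-8 isolate GK18. In the virus this protein assembles as a dodecamer at a single capsid vertex, forming the channel through which the genome is translocated during packaging and providing the docking site for the terminase motor. The coding sequence lies downstream of the araBAD promoter and is followed by the rrnB T2 terminator. The divergently transcribed araC gene supplies the regulator that represses the promoter in the absence of L-arabinose and activates it when the sugar is added, so expression is tightly controlled and inducible. No epitope or purification tags are annotated.

The stated purpose is simply expression of the HHV-8 portal protein. The associated publication concerns prokaryotic innate immune systems that recognise conserved viral proteins, so the plasmid was probably used to express a eukaryotic-virus portal homologue in bacteria in that context, although the record does not describe specific experiments.
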