Addgene plasmid #188833: Portal_HHV8
Purpose: Portal protein from human herpesvirus 8
Depositing lab: Feng Zhang. Depositing organization: Broad Institute. Publication: Prokaryotic innate immunity through pattern recognition of conserved viral proteins. Gao LA, Wilkinson ME, Strecker J, Makarova KS, Macrae RK, Koonin EV, Zhang F. Science. 2022 Aug 12;377(6607):eabm4096. doi: 10.1126/science.abm4096. Epub 2022 Aug 12. PubMed 35951700.
Backbone
  Vector backbone: pBAD
  Backbone size w/o insert (bp): 3590
  Total vector size (bp): 5408
  Vector type: Bacterial Expression
Growth in bacteria
  Bacterial resistance: Ampicillin, 100 μg/mL
  Growth temperature: 37°C
  Growth strain: DH5alpha
  Copy number: High Copy
Gene/Insert
  Gene/Insert name: Portal
  Insert size (bp): 1818
  GenBank ID: YP_001129395.1
  Cloning method: Gibson Cloning
  Sequencing primers: 5′ N/A
Terms and licenses: Academic/Nonprofit Terms; Industry Terms: Not Available to Industry
How to cite: Portal_HHV8 was a gift from Feng Zhang (Addgene plasmid # 188833 ; http://n2t.net/addgene:188833 ; RRID:Addgene_188833)
